>Addgene plasmid #139597 | pET28a-KinO1 | addgene full sequence | sequence record 273457 | Addgene NGS Result
GATCTCGATCCCGCGAAATTAATACGACTCACTATAGGGGAATTGTGAGCGGATAACAATTCCCCTCTAG
AAATAATTTTGTTTAACTTTAAGAAGGAGATATACCATGGGCAGCAGCCATCATCATCATCATCACAGCA
GCGGCCTGGTGCCGCGCGGCAGCCATATGGATAACTTTGACGCGGACGTAATTATCGCGGGAGCCGGCCC
CACTGGACTCATGCTCGCAGGCGAACTGCGCCTGAACGGCGTGTCCGTGATTGTCGTCGATCGCCTTGCC
GAGCCGATACAGCAGTCGCGTGCGCTGGGATTTTCGGCCCGTACCATCGAGGAATTCGGCCAGCGCGGAC
TGCTGTCCCGTTTCGGTGAAGTCGACGTCATTCCGGTCGGTCATTTCGGCGGAGTGTCCATCGATTACCG
TCTGGTCGAGGGCGGTTCGTACGGAGCGCGCGGCATTCCCCAGTCGCGCACCGAGGGCGTGCTGGCGGGC
TGGGCCGGACAGCTCGGCGCCGAGGTGCGGCGCGGGGTCGAGGTCACGGGCCTGGACAACGGCGCCGACG
GCGTGAGCGTGGAGGTCAGCACCGCCGAGGGGCCCGCCACGCTGCGCGGCCGCTACCTGGTGGGCGCGGA
CGGCGCCCGCAGTGCGGTGCGCAAGCTCGCGGGCATCGACTTCCCGGGCACCGACCCGGCCATCGAGCTC
CGGTTCGCCGACATCAGCGGGGTGCCGTTGCGCCCGCGCTTCAGCGGCGAGCGGGTGCCCGGCGGCATGG
TCATGGTGCTGCCGCTCGGCCCGGAGCGCTGCCGGATCGTCTACTTCGACCGCAGCGAGCCGTTGCGCAA
GAGCCCGGACCCGATCACCTTCGACGAGGTGGCCGAGGCGTTCAAGCGGCTGTCCGGCGAGGACATCAGC
GGCGCCACCGTGCACTGGGTCTCCACCACCACCGATGTGAGCCGGCAGGCCGCCGAGTACCGCAGGGGCC
GGGTCTTCCTGGCCGGCGACGCCGCCCACATCCATCTGCCCATCGGCGCCCAGGGAATGAGCGCCGGCGT
GCAGGACGCGGTCAACCTCGGCTGGAAGCTCGCCCTGGAGATCAAGGGCCAGGCTCCCGAGGGCCTGCTC
GACACGTACCACTCCGAGCGGCACCCGGTCGGCGCGCGGGTCCTCACCAACACGCTCGCCCAGCGGATCC
TCTACCTCGGCGGCGACGAGATCACCCCGCTGCTCGATGTGTTCACCGAGCTCACCGGGTTCGAGGACGT
CCAGAAGACGCTGATCGGCATGGTCACCGGCCTGGACATCCGCCATGACGTGGGCGAGGGCGACCATCCG
CTCCTCGGCCGCCGTCTCAAGGACGAGGAGCTGGTGGTCGACGGCAAGAAGACCACCAACTTCGAACTCC
TCGCGGCCGGCAAGGCCGTTCTGTTCAACCTCACCGATGACCCCCACCTGCGGGAGCTCGCCGCGGGCTG
GGCCGACCGTGTCACCACGGTCACCGCCGAGCAGCACGACTGCGACAACGGTCTGGACGCCTTCCTGGTC
CGTCCCGACGGCTATGTCGCCTGGGTCGCCCCTTCCGCGTCGCGCACGGAGGGGCTCGCCGAAGCACTCA
ACCGATGGTTCGGCCGGCCCAACTGACTCGAGCACCACCACCACCACCACTGAGATCCGGCTGCTAACAA
AGCCCGAAAGGAAGCTGAGTTGGCTGCTGCCACCGCTGAGCAATAACTAGCATAACCCCTTGGGGCCTCT
AAACGGGTCTTGAGGGGTTTTTTGCTGAAAGGAGGAACTATATCCGGATTGGCGAATGGG
[124 nt withheld, positions 1811-1934]
C
[91 nt withheld, positions 1936-2026]
A
[49 nt withheld, positions 2028-2076]
CCTTTGACGTTGGAGTCCACGTTCTTT
[37 nt withheld, positions 2104-2140]
ACCCTATCTCGGTCTATTCTTTTGATTTATAAGGGATTTTGCCGATTTCGGCCTATTGGTTAAAAAATGA
GCTGATTTAACAAAAATTTAACGCGAATTTTAACAAAATATTAACGCTTACAATTTAGGTGGCACTTTTC
GGGGAAATGTGCGCGGAACCCCTATTTGTTTATTTTTCTAAATACATTCAAATATGTATCCGCTCATGAA
TTAATTCTTAGAAAAACTCATCGAGCATCAAATGAAACTGCAATTTATTCATATCAGGATTATCAATACC
ATATTTTTGAAAAAGCCGTTTCTGTAATGAAGGAGAAAACTCACCGAGGCAGTTCCATAGGATGGCAAGA
TCCTGGTATCGGTCTGCGATTCCGACTCGTCCAACATCAATACAACCTATTAATTTCCCCTCGTCAAAAA
TAAGGTTATCAAGTGAGAAATCACCATGAGTGACGACTGAATCCGGTGAGAATGGCAAAAGTTTATGCAT
TTCTTTCCAGACTTGTTCAACAGGCCAGCCATTACGCTCGTCATCAAAATCACTCGCATCAACCAAACCG
TTATTCATTCGTGATTGCGCCTGAGCGAGACGAAATACGCGATCGCTGTTAAAAGGACAATTACAAACAG
GAATCGAATGCAACCGGCGCAGGAACACTGCCAGCGCATCAACAATATTTTCACCTGAATCAGGATATTC
TTCTAATACCTGGAATGCTGTTTTCCCGGGGATCGCAGTGGTGAGTAACCATGCATCATCAGGAGTACGG
ATAAAATGCTTGATGGTCGGAAGAGGCATAAATTCCGTCAGCCAGTTTAGTCTGACCATCTCATCTGTAA
CATCATTGGCAACGCTACCTTTGCCATGTTTCAGAAACAACTCTGGCGCATCGGGCTTCCCATACAATCG
ATAGATTGTCGCACCTGATTGCCCGACATTATCGCGAGCCCATTTATACCCATATAAATCAGCATCCATG
TTGGAATTTAATCGCGGCCTAGAGCAAGACGTTTCCCGTTGAATATGGCTCATAACACCCCTTGTATTAC
TGTTTATGTAAGCAGACAGTTTTATTGTTCATGACCAAAATCCCTTAACGTGAGTTTTCGTTCCACTGAG
CGTCAGACCCCGTAGAAAAGATCAAAGGATCTTCTTGAGATCCTTTTTTTCTGCGCGTAATCTGCTGCTT
GCAAACAAAAAAACCACCGCTACCAGCGGTGGTTTGTTTGCCGGATCAAGAGCTACCAACTCTTTTTCCG
AAGGTAACTGGCTTCAGCAGAGCGCAGATACCAAATACTGTCCTTCTAGTGTAGCCGTAGTTAGGCCACC
ACTTCAAGAACTCTGTAGCACCGCCTACATACCTCGCTCTGCTAATCCTGTTACCAGTGGCTGCTGCCAG
TGGCGATAAGTCGTGTCTTACCGGGTTGGACTCAAGACGATAGTTACCGGATAAGGCGCAGCGGTCGGGC
TGAACGGGGGGTTCGTGCACACAGCCCAGCTTGGAGCGAACGACCTACACCGAACTGAGATACCTACAGC
GTGAGCTATGAGAAAGCGCCACGCTTCCCGAAGGGAGAAAGGCGGACAGGTATCCGGTAAGCGGCAGGGT
CGGAACAGGAGAGCGCACGAGGGAGCTTCCAGGGGGAAACGCCTGGTATCTTTATAGTCCTGTCGGGTTT
CGCCACCTCTGACTTGAGCGTCGATTTTTGTGATGCTCGTCAGGGGGGCGGAGCCTATGGAAAAACGCCA
GCAACGCGGCCTTTTTACGGTTCCTGGCCTTTTGCTGGCCTTTTGCTCACATGTTCTTTCCTGCGTTATC
CCCTGATTCTGTGGATAACCGTATTACCGCCTTTGAGTGAGCTGATACCGCTCGCCGCAGCCGAACGACC
GAGCGCAGCGAGTCAGTGAGCGAGGAAGCGGAAGAGCGCCTGATGCGGTATTTTCTCCTTACGCATCTGT
GCGGTATTTCACACCGCAATGGTGCACTCTCAGTACAATCTGCTCTGATGCCGCATAGTTAAGCCAGTAT
ACACTCCGCTATCGCTACGTGACTGGGTCATGGCTGCGCCCCGACACCCGCCAACACCCGCTGACGCGCC
CTGACGGGCTTGTCTGCTCCCGGCATCCGCTTACAGACAAGCTGTGACCGTCTCCGGGAGCTGCATGTGT
CAGAGGTTTTCACCGTCATCACCGAAACGCGCGAGGCAGCTGCGGTAAAGCTCATCAGCGTGGTCGTGAA
GCGATTCACAGATGTCTGCCTGTTCATCCGCGTCCAGCTCGTTGAGTTTCTCCAGAAGCGTTAATGTCTG
GCTTCTGATAAAGCGGGCCATGTTAAGGGCGGTTTTTTCCTGTTTGGTCACTGATGCCTCCGTGTAAGGG
GGATTTCTGTTCATGGGGGTAATGATACCGATGAAACGAGAGAGGATGCTCACGATACGGGTTACTGATG
ATGAACATGCCCGGTTACTGGAACGTTGTGAGGGTAAACAACTGGCGGTATGGATGCGGCGGGACCAGAG
AAAAATCACTCAGGGTCAATGCCAGCGCTTCGTTAATACAGATGTAGGTGTTCCACAGGGTAGCCAGCAG
CATCCTGCGATGCAGATCCGGAACATAATGGTGCAGGGCGCTGACTTCCGCGTTTCCAGACTTTACGAAA
CACGGAAACCGAAGACCATTCATGTTGTTGCTCAGGTCGCAGACGTTTTGCAGCAGCAGTCGCTTCACGT
TCGCTCGCGTATCGGTGATTCATTCTGCTAACCAGTAAGGCAACCCCGCCAGCCTAGCCGGGTCCTCAAC
GACAGGAGCACGATCATGCGCACCCGTGGGGCCGCCATGCCGGCGATAATGGCCTGCTTCTCGCCGAAAC
GTTTGGTGGCGGGACCAGTGACGAAGGCTTGAGCGAGGGCGTGCAAGATTCCGAATACCGCAAGCGACAG
GCCGATCATCGTCGCGCTCCAGCGAAAGCGGTCCTCGCCGAAAATGACCCAGAGCGCTGCCGGCACCTGT
CCTACGAGTTGCATGATAAAGAAGACAGTCATAAGTGCGGCGACGATAGTCATGCCCCGCGCCCACCGGA
AGGAGCTGACTGGGTTGAAGGCTCTCAAGGGCATCGGTCGAGATCCCGGTGCCTAATGAGTGAGCTAACT
TACATTAATTGCGTTGCGCTCACTGCCCGCTTTCCAGTCGGGAAACCTGTCGTGCCAGCTGCATTAATGA
ATCGGCCAACGCGCGGGGAGAGGCGGTTTGCGTATTGGGCGCCAGGGTGGTTTTTCTTTTCACCAGTGAG
ACGGGCAACAGCTGATTGCCCTTCACCGCCTGGCCCTGAGAGAGTTGCAGCAAGCGGTCCACGCTGGTTT
GCCCCAGCAGGCGAAAATCCTGTTTGATGGTGGTTAACGGCGGGATATAACATGAGCTGTCTTCGGTATC
GTCGTATCCCACTACCGAGATATCCGCACCAACGCGCAGCCCGGACTCGGTAATGGCGCGCATTGCGCCC
AGCGCCATCTGATCGTTGGCAACCAGCATCGCAGTGGGAACGATGCCCTCATTCAGCATTTGCATGGTTT
GTTGAAAACCGGACATGGCACTCCAGTCGCCTTCCCGTTCCGCTATCGGCTGAATTTGATTGCGAGTGAG
ATATTTATGCCAGCCAGCCAGACGCAGACGCGCCGAGACAGAACTTAATGGGCCCGCTAACAGCGCGATT
TGCTGGTGACCCAATGCGACCAGATGCTCCACGCCCAGTCGCGTACCGTCTTCATGGGAGAAAATAATAC
TGTTGATGGGTGTCTGGTCAGAGACATCAAGAAATAACGCCGGAACATTAGTGCAGGCAGCTTCCACAGC
AATGGCATCCTGGTCATCCAGCGGATAGTTAATGATCAGCCCACTGACGCGTTGCGCGAGAAGATTGTGC
ACCGCCGCTTTACAGGCTTCGACGCCGCTTCGTTCTACCATCGACACCACCACGCTGGCACCCAGTTGAT
CGGCGCGAGATTTAATCGCCGCGACAATTTGCGACGGCGCGTGCAGGGCCAGACTGGAGGTGGCAACGCC
AATCAGCAACGACTGTTTGCCCGCCAGTTGTTGTGCCACGCGGTTGGGAATGTAATTCAGCTCCGCCATC
GCCGCTTCCACTTTTTCCCGCGTTTTCGCAGAAACGTGGCTGGCCTGGTTCACCACGCGGGAAACGGTCT
GATAAGAGACACCGGCATACTCTGCGACATCGTATAACGTTACTGGTTTCACATTCACCACCCTGAATTG
ACTCTCTTCCGGGCGCTATCATGCCATACCGCGAAAGGTTTTGCGCCATTCGATGGTGTCCGGGATCTCG
ACGCTCTCCCTTATGCGACTCCTGCATTAGGAAGCAGCCCAGTAGTAGGTTGAGGCCGTTGAGCACCGCC
GCCGCAAGGAATGGTGCATGCAAGGAGATGGCGCCCAACAGTCCCCCGGCCACGGGGCCTGCCACCATAC
CCACGCCGAAACAAGCGCTCATGAGCCCGAAGTGGCGAGCCCGATCTTCCCCATCGGTGATGTCGGCGAT
ATAGGCGCCAGCAACCGCACCTGTGGCGCCGGTGATGCCGGCCACGATGCGTCCGGCGTAGAGGATCGA
Features (pLannotate 1.2.2; 20 found; start..end, strand, type, name):
     20..38      +  promoter       T7 promoter: promoter for bacteriophage T7 RNA polymerase
     39..63      +  protein_bind   lac operator: The lac repressor binds to the lac operator to inhibit transcription in E. coli. This inhibition can be relieved by adding lactose or isopropyl-β-D-thiogalactopyranoside (IPTG). lac repressor encoded by lacI
     78..100     +  RBS            RBS: efficient ribosome binding site from bacteriophage T7 gene 10 (Olins and Rangwala, 1989)
    119..135     +  CDS            capTEV™ (fragment): composite tag for in vivo biotinylation, TEV protease cleavage, and 6xHis tagging
    146..163     +  CDS            thrombin site: thrombin recognition and cleavage site
   1643..1660    +  CDS            9xHis (fragment): 9xHis affinity tag
   1670..1719    +  CDS            SET1 (fragment): solubility-enhancement tag derived from T7 phage gene 10B
   1727..1774    +  terminator     T7 terminator: transcription terminator for bacteriophage T7 RNA polymerase
   1811..2239    +  rep_origin     f1 ori (sequence partly withheld): f1 bacteriophage origin of replication; arrow indicates direction of (+) strand synthesis
   2292..2349    +  promoter       AmpR promoter (fragment): bla
   2358..3173    -  CDS            KanR: aminoglycoside phosphotransferase; aph(3')-Ia; confers resistance to kanamycin in bacteria or G418 (Geneticin®) in eukaryotes
   3295..3883    +  rep_origin     ori: high-copy-number ColE1/pMB1/pBR322/pUC origin of replication
   4069..4208    -  misc_feature   bom: basis of mobility region from pBR322
   4310..4501    -  CDS            rop: Rop protein, which maintains plasmids at low copy number; rop
   4518..4898    +  CDS            YPB1_ECOLX: Protein predicted: Swiss-Prot protein existence level 4. From Escherichia coli.
   4970..5261    -  CDS            TcR (fragment): tetracycline efflux protein; tet; confers resistance to tetracycline
   5276..5297    -  protein_bind   CAP binding site: CAP binding activates transcription in the presence of cAMP. E. coli catabolite activator protein
   5310..6392    -  CDS            lacI: lac repressor; lacI; The lac repressor binds to the lac operator to inhibit transcription in E. coli. This inhibition can be relieved by adding lactose or isopropyl-β-D-thiogalactopyranoside (IPTG).
   6393..6470    -  promoter       lacI promoter: lacI
   6478..6757    -  CDS            TcR (fragment): tetracycline efflux protein; tet; confers resistance to tetracycline
