[The description below was written by a language model from this plasmid's Addgene catalogue record and pLannotate feature annotations shown in this document.]
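Description:
pET28a-KinO1 is a bacterial expression plasmid built on the pET28a backbone for producing the KinO1 protein in E. coli. The kinO1 gene, from Streptomyces murayamaensis ATCC 21414, was inserted between the NdeI and XhoI sites, giving a sequenced construct of about 6.8 kb. The plasmid is maintained through a ColE1/pBR322-type origin accompanied by the bom region and the rop gene. The catalogue lists it as high copy, although Rop normally moderates copy number in this origin family. Selection is by kanamycin resistance from the aph(3')-Ia gene, and an f1 origin is also present. Short annotated tetracycline-resistance fragments and a predicted E. coli open reading frame are pBR322-derived backbone remnants rather than functional elements.

Expression is driven by the T7 promoter, followed immediately by a lac operator and the strong ribosome binding site from phage T7 gene 10, and ends at the T7 terminator. The plasmid-borne lacI gene supplies lac repressor, so transcription stays low until IPTG is added in a host that provides T7 RNA polymerase. The coding region begins with the backbone's N-terminal hexahistidine tag and a thrombin cleavage site, allowing metal-affinity purification and optional tag removal. The feature annotated as a "capTEV fragment" corresponds to this His tag. A second His-tag sequence lies downstream of the insert, but the record lists only the N-terminal tag, and whether the C-terminal one is translated depends on whether the insert retains its stop codon, which is not stated. The insert itself was not annotated by the automated tool. The associated publication concerns stealthin C production, which suggests the recombinant protein was made for biochemical study of that pathway.
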