Addgene plasmid #139597: pET28a-KinO1
Purpose: expresses KinO1 in E. coli
Depositing lab: Emily Balskus. Depositing organization: Harvard University. Publication: Production of Stealthin C Involves an S-N-Type Smiles Rearrangement. Wang P, Hong GJ, Wilson MR, Balskus EP. J Am Chem Soc. 2017 Mar 1;139(8):2864-2867. doi: 10.1021/jacs.6b10586. Epub 2017 Feb 16. PubMed 28191843.
Backbone
  Vector backbone: pET28a
  Backbone size w/o insert (bp): 5308
  Vector type: Bacterial Expression
Growth in bacteria
  Bacterial resistance: Kanamycin, 50 μg/mL
  Growth temperature: 37°C
  Growth strain: DH5alpha
  Copy number: High Copy
Gene/Insert
  Gene/Insert name: kinO1
  Species: Streptomyces murayamaensis ATCC 21414
  Promoter: T7
  Tag / fusion protein: N terminal hexahistidine (N terminal on backbone)
  Cloning method: Restriction Enzyme; 5′ cloning site NdeI (unknown if destroyed); 3′ cloning site XhoI (unknown if destroyed)
  Sequencing primers: 5′ T7; 3′ T7 Rev
Terms and licenses: Academic/Nonprofit Terms; Industry Terms: Not Available to Industry
How to cite: pET28a-KinO1 was a gift from Emily Balskus (Addgene plasmid # 139597 ; http://n2t.net/addgene:139597 ; RRID:Addgene_139597)
